>Addgene plasmid #89098 | GAL-p300-2-300 | addgene full sequence | sequence record 175251 | Addgene NGS Result
CACATTTCCCCGAAAAGTGCCACCTGACCTTCTGAGGCGGAAAGAACCAGCTGTGGAATGTGTGTCAGTT
AGGGTGTGGAAAGTCCCCAGGCTCCCCAGCAGGCAGAAGTATGCAAAGCATGCATCTCAATTAGTCAGCA
AGGAAAGTCCCCAGGCTCCCCAGCAGGCAGAAGTATGCAAAGCATGCATCTCAATTAGTCAGCAACCATA
GTCCCGCCCCTAACTCCGCCCATCCCGCCCCTAACTCCGCCCAGTTCCGCCCATTCTCCGCCCCATGGCT
GACTAATTTTTTTTATTTATGCAGAGGCCGAGGCCGCCTCGGCCTCTGAGCTATTCCAGAAGTAGTGAAG
AGGCTTTTTTGGAGGAGATCTAAGCTTGAAGCAAGCCTCCTGAAAGATGAAGCTACTGTCTTCTATCGAA
CAAGCATGCGATATTTGCCGACTTAAAAAGCTCAAGTGCTCCAAAGAAAAACCGAAGTGCGCCAAGTGTC
TGAAGAACAACTGGGAGTGTCGCTACTCTCCCAAAACCAAAAGGTCTCCGCTGACTAGGGCACATCTGAC
AGAAGTGGAATCAAGGCTAGAAAGACTGGAACAGCTATTTCTACTGATTTTTCCTCGAGAAGACCTTGAC
ATGATTTTGAAAATGGATTCTTTACAGGATATAAAAGCATTGTTAACAGGATTATTTGTACAAGATAATG
TGAATAAAGATGCCGTCACAGATAGATTGGCTTCAGTGGAGACTGATATGCCTCTAACATTGAGACAGCA
TAGAATAAGTGCGACATCATCATCGGAAGAGAGTAGTAACAAAGGTCAAAGACAGTTGACTGTATCGCCG
GAATTCCCGGGGATCCGTCGACAGGCCGAGAATGTGGTGGAACCGGGGCCGCCTTCAGCCAAGCGGCCTA
AACTCTCATCTCCGGCCCTCTCGGCGTCCGCCAGCGATGGCACAGATTTTGGCTCTCTATTTGACTTGGA
GCACGACTTACCAGATGAATTAATCAACTCTACAGAATTGGGACTAACCAATGGTGGTGATATTAATCAG
CTTCAGACAAGTCTTGGCATGGTACAAGATGCAGCTTCTAAACATAAACAGCTGTCAGAATTGCTGCGAT
CTGGTAGTTCCCCTAACCTCAATATGGGAGTTGGTGGCCCAGGTCAAGTCATGGCCAGCCAGGCCCAACA
GAGCAGTCCTGGATTAGGTTTGATAAATAGCATGGTCAAAAGCCCAATGACACAGGCAGGCTTGACTTCT
CCCAACATGGGGATGGGCACTAGTGGACCAAATCAGGGTCCTACGCAGTCAACAGGTATGATGAACAGTC
CAGTAAATCAGCCTGCCATGGGAATGAACACAGGGATGAATGCGGGCATGAATCCTGGAATGTTGGCTGC
AGGCAATGGACAAGGGATAATGCCTAATCAAGTCATGAACGGTTCAATTGGAGCAGGCCGAGGGCGACAG
AATATGCAGTACCCAAACCCAGGCATGGGAAGTGCTGGCAACTTACTGACTGAGCCTCTTCAGCAGGGCT
CTCCCCAGATGGGAGGACAAACAGGATTGAGAGGCCCCCAGCCTCTTAAGATGGGAATGATGAACAACCC
CAATCCTTATGGTTCACCATATACTCAGAATCCTGGACAGCAGATTGGAGCCAGTGGCCTTGGTCTCCAG
ATTCAGACAAAAACTGTACTATCAAATAACTTATCTCCATTTGCTATGGACAAAAAGGCAGTTCCTGGTG
GAGGAATGCCCTAGATCGATAATGCATCCGAGCTCTAGATAAGTAATGATCATAATCAGCCATATCACAT
CTGTAGAGGTTTTACTTGCTTTAAAAAACCTCCCACACCTCCCCCTGAACCTGAAACATAAAATGAATGC
AATTGTTGTTGTTAACTTGTTTATTGCAGCTTATAATGGTTACAAATAAAGCAATAGCATCACAAATTTC
ACAAATAAAGCATTTTTTTCACTGCATTCTAGTTGTGGTTTGTCCAAACTCATCAATGTATCTTATCATG
TCTGGATCGATCCTCTACGCCGGACGCATCGTGGCCGGCATCACCGGCGCCACAGGTGCGGTTGCTGGCG
CCTATATCGCCGACATCACCGATGGGGAAGATCGGGCTCGCCACTTCGGGCTCATGAGCGCTTGTTTCGG
CGTGGGTATGGTGGCAGGCCCCGTGGCCGGGGGACTGTTGGGCGCCATCTCCTTGCATGCACCATTCCTT
GCGGCGGCGGTGCTCAACGGCCTCAACCTACTACTGGGCTGCTTCCTAATGCAGGAGTCGCATAAGGGAG
AGCGTCGATATGCGGTGTGAAATACCGCACAGATGCGTAAGGAGAAAATACCGCATCAGGCGCTCTTCCG
CTTCCTCGCTCACTGACTCGCTGCGCTCGGTCGTTCGGCTGCGGCGAGCGGTATCAGCTCACTCAAAGGC
GGTAATACGGTTATCCACAGAATCAGGGGATAACGCAGGAAAGAACATGTGAGCAAAAGGCCAGCAAAAG
GCCAGGAACCGTAAAAAGGCCGCGTTGCTGGCGTTTTTCCATAGGCTCCGCCCCCCTGACGAGCATCACA
AAAATCGACGCTCAAGTCAGAGGTGGCGAAACCCGACAGGACTATAAAGATACCAGGCGTTTCCCCCTGG
AAGCTCCCTCGTGCGCTCTCCTGTTCCGACCCTGCCGCTTACCGGATACCTGTCCGCCTTTCTCCCTTCG
GGAAGCGTGGCGCTTTCTCATAGCTCACGCTGTAGGTATCTCAGTTCGGTGTAGGTCGTTCGCTCCAAGC
TGGGCTGTGTGCACGAACCCCCCGTTCAGCCCGACCGCTGCGCCTTATCCGGTAACTATCGTCTTGAGTC
CAACCCGGTAAGACACGACTTATCGCCACTGGCAGCAGCCACTGGTAACAGGATTAGCAGAGCGAGGTAT
GTAGGCGGTGCTACAGAGTTCTTGAAGTGGTGGCCTAACTACGGCTACACTAGAAGGACAGTATTTGGTA
TCTGCGCTCTGCTGAAGCCAGTTACCTTCGGAAAAAGAGTTGGTAGCTCTTGATCCGGCAAACAAACCAC
CGCTGGTAGCGGTGGTTTTTTTGTTTGCAAGCAGCAGATTACGCGCAGAAAAAAAGGATCTCAAGAAGAT
CCTTTGATCTTTTCTACGGGGTCTGACGCTCAGTGGAACGAAAACTCACGTTAAGGGATTTTGGTCATGA
GATTATCAAAAAGGATCTTCACCTAGATCCTTTTAAATTAAAAATGAAGTTTTAAATCAATCTAAAGTAT
ATATGAGTAAACTTGGTCTGACAGTTACCAATGCTTAATCAGTGAGGCACCTATCTCAGCGATCTGTCTA
TTTCGTTCATCCATAGTTGCCTGACTCCCCGTCGTGTAGATAACTACGATACGGGAGGGCTTACCATCTG
GCCCCAGTGCTGCAATGATACCGCGAGACCCACGCTCACCGGCTCCAGATTTATCAGCAATAAACCAGCC
AGCCGGAAGGGCCGAGCGCAGAAGTGGTCCTGCAACTTTATCCGCCTCCATCCAGTCTATTAATTGTTGC
CGGGAAGCTAGAGTAAGTAGTTCGCCAGTTAATAGTTTGCGCAACGTTGTTGCCATTGCTGCAGGCATCG
TGGTGTCACGCTCGTCGTTTGGTATGGCTTCATTCAGCTCCGGTTCCCAACGATCAAGGCGAGTTACATG
ATCCCCCATGTTGTGCAAAAAAGCGGTTAGCTCCTTCGGTCCTCCGATCGTTGTCAGAAGTAAGTTGGCC
GCAGTGTTATCACTCATGGTTATGGCAGCACTGCATAATTCTCTTACTGTCATGCCATCCGTAAGATGCT
TTTCTGTGACTGGTGAGTACTCAACCAAGTCATTCTGAGAATAGTGTATGCGGCGACCGAGTTGCTCTTG
CCCGGCGTCAACACGGGATAATACCGCGCCACATAGCAGAACTTTAAAAGTGCTCATCATTGGAAAACGT
TCTTCGGGGCGAAAACTCTCAAGGATCTTACCGCTGTTGAGATCCAGTTCGATGTAACCCACTCGTGCAC
CCAACTGATCTTCAGCATCTTTTACTTTCACCAGCGTTTCTGGGTGAGCAAAAACAGGAAGGCAAAATGC
CGCAAAAAAGGGAATAAGGGCGACACGGAAATGTTGAATACTCATACTCTTCCTTTTTCAATATTATTGA
AGCATTTATCAGGGTTATTGTCTCATGAGCGGATACATATTTGAATGTATTTAGAAAAATAAACAAATAG
GGGTTCCGCG
Features (pLannotate 1.2.2; 10 found; start..end, strand, type, name):
     32..365     +  promoter       SV40 promoter: SV40 enhancer and early promoter
    397..837     +  CDS            GAL4 DNA binding domain: DNA binding domain of the GAL4 transcriptional activator; Saccharomyces cerevisiae GAL4 (truncated)
    865..1761    +  CDS            EP300 (fragment): EP300_HUMAN - Also known as P300. Experimental evidence at protein level: Swiss-Prot protein existence level 1. (Microbial infection) In case of HIV-1 infection, it is recruited by the viral protein Tat. Regulates Tat's transactivating activity and may help inducing chromatin remodeling of proviral genes. Binds to and may be involved in the transforming capacity of the adenovirus E1A protein. From Homo sapiens (Human).
   1796..1881    +  CDS            large T antigen (fragment): large T antigen from SV40 (simian virus 40)
   1904..2038    +  polyA_signal   SV40 poly(A) signal: SV40 polyadenylation signal
   2039..2318    +  CDS            TcR (fragment): tetracycline efflux protein; tet; confers resistance to tetracycline
   2318..2370    +  misc_feature   bom (fragment): basis of mobility region from pBR322
   2556..3144    -  rep_origin     ori: high-copy-number ColE1/pMB1/pBR322/pUC origin of replication
   3315..4175    -  CDS            AmpR: β-lactamase; bla; confers resistance to ampicillin, carbenicillin, and related antibiotics
   4176..4280    -  promoter       AmpR promoter: bla
