[The description below was written by a language model from this plasmid's Addgene catalogue record and pLannotate feature annotations shown in this document.]
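Description:
GAL-p300-2-300 is a mammalian expression plasmid built on the pGALO backbone that produces a fusion of the Saccharomyces cerevisiae GAL4 DNA-binding domain to an N-terminal fragment of the human transcriptional coactivator and acetyltransferase p300 (EP300), comprising amino acids 2–300. The p300 fragment was inserted by restriction cloning between SalI and ClaI sites, downstream of and in frame with the backbone-encoded GAL4 domain, so the DNA-binding domain sits at the N terminus of the fusion. In the annotated 4,280 nt sequence, transcription is driven by the SV40 enhancer and early promoter and terminated by an SV40 polyadenylation signal. A short stretch matching SV40 large T antigen lies just upstream of the poly(A) signal and is most likely residual SV40 sequence accompanying that region rather than an expressed product.

For propagation in E. coli, the plasmid carries a ColE1/pMB1-type origin and a β-lactamase gene with its own promoter conferring ampicillin resistance. Truncated remnants of the tetracycline resistance gene and the pBR322 bom region indicate a pBR322-derived backbone and are not functional markers. The automated annotation labels the origin as high copy, whereas the catalogue entry lists the plasmid as low copy. No mammalian selection marker is annotated, which is consistent with transient transfection use.

Constructs of this kind are typically used in GAL4-tethering or mammalian two-hybrid assays, where the fusion is recruited to a reporter carrying GAL4 binding sites to test the intrinsic transactivation activity of a protein region or its interaction with partner proteins. The associated work concerns transcriptional synergy between MAGE-11 and p300 in androgen receptor signalling, suggesting that this plasmid served to map functions of the p300 N-terminal region in that context.
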