Addgene plasmid #89098: GAL-p300-2-300
Purpose: mammalian expression of human p300 amino acids 2-300 with N-terminal GAL4 DNA binding domain
Depositing lab: Elizabeth Wilson. Depositing organization: University of North Carolina at Chapel Hill. Publication: Transcriptional synergy between melanoma antigen gene protein-A11 (MAGE-11) and p300 in androgen receptor signaling. Askew EB, Bai S, Blackwelder AJ, Wilson EM. J Biol Chem. 2010 Jul 9;285(28):21824-36. doi: 10.1074/jbc.M110.120600. Epub 2010 May 6. PubMed 20448036.
Backbone
  Vector backbone: pGALO
  Vector type: Mammalian Expression
Growth in bacteria
  Bacterial resistance: Ampicillin, 100 μg/mL
  Growth temperature: 37°C
  Growth strain: DH5alpha
  Copy number: Low Copy
Gene/Insert
  Gene/Insert name: p300
  Species: H. sapiens (human)
  Mutation: aa 2-300
  Entrez Gene: EP300 (a.k.a. KAT3B, MKHK2, RSTS2, p300)
  Tag / fusion protein: GAL4 DBD (N terminal on backbone)
  Cloning method: Restriction Enzyme; 5′ cloning site SalI (unknown if destroyed); 3′ cloning site ClaI (unknown if destroyed)
Terms and licenses: Academic/Nonprofit Terms; Industry Terms: Not Available to Industry
How to cite: GAL-p300-2-300 was a gift from Elizabeth Wilson (Addgene plasmid # 89098 ; http://n2t.net/addgene:89098 ; RRID:Addgene_89098)
